Addgene plasmid #146965: pETM-60-NcQDE2 _506-938-H609W_M
Purpose: Bacterial Expression of NcQde-2_506-938-H609W
Depositing lab: Elisa Izaurralde. Depositing organization: Max Planck Institute for Developmental Biology. Publication: Crystal structure of the MID-PIWI lobe of a eukaryotic Argonaute protein. Boland A, Huntzinger E, Schmidt S, Izaurralde E, Weichenrieder O. Proc Natl Acad Sci U S A. 2011 Jun 28;108(26):10466-71. doi: 10.1073/pnas.1103946108. Epub 2011 Jun 6. PubMed 21646546.
Backbone
  Vector backbone: Unknown
  Vector type: Bacterial Expression
Growth in bacteria
  Bacterial resistance: Kanamycin, 50 μg/mL
  Growth temperature: 37°C
  Growth strain: DH5alpha
  Copy number: Low Copy
Gene/Insert
  Gene/Insert name: NcQde-2_506-938-H609W
  Species: Neurospora crassa
  Cloning method: Unknown
Terms and licenses: Academic/Nonprofit Terms; Industry Terms: Not Available to Industry
Depositor comments: Sequence given by UniProt.: Q9P8T1 Plasmids from this collection were made available to the research community and donated after the lab closed. Please note that the sequence provided by the depositing laboratory may be theoretical/predicted or based on Sanger sequencing results. There may be discrepancies between sequencing results obtained by Addgene and the depositor sequence. If an Addgene verified sequence is not available, please contact before placing your order to request that our lab fully sequence the plasmid.
How to cite: pETM-60-NcQDE2 _506-938-H609W_M was a gift from Elisa Izaurralde (Addgene plasmid # 146965 ; http://n2t.net/addgene:146965 ; RRID:Addgene_146965)
