[The description below was written by a language model from this plasmid's Addgene catalogue record and pLannotate feature annotations shown in this document.]
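Description:
pETM-60-NcQDE2_506-938-H609W_M is a bacterial expression plasmid of about 8.1 kb for producing a fragment of the Neurospora crassa Argonaute protein QDE-2 (residues 506–938) carrying an H609W substitution. The catalogue lists the backbone as unknown, but the plasmid name and the annotated features are consistent with a pET-type vector of the pETM-60 design. It replicates from a ColE1/pBR322-type origin accompanied by the bom region and the rop gene, which keeps copy number low, in agreement with the low-copy entry in the record. Selection is by kanamycin through an aminoglycoside phosphotransferase gene. An f1 origin is also present, along with short remnants of a tetracycline resistance gene that are not functional markers.

Expression is driven by a T7 promoter controlled by an adjacent lac operator, with a plasmid-borne lacI gene supplying repressor, so transcription depends on a host providing T7 RNA polymerase and is induced with IPTG. A T7 gene 10 ribosome binding site precedes a NusA open reading frame, a highly soluble fusion partner, followed by a 6xHis tag and a short match to a TEV-cleavage-containing tag, which suggests a protease site for removing the fusion partner. The annotation tool did not label the QDE-2 insert itself, but an unannotated stretch of about 1.3 kb between this region and the downstream elements matches the expected size of the fragment. A second His-tag sequence lies downstream before the T7 terminator; the record does not show whether it is in frame with the insert. The associated publication concerns the crystal structure of the MID-PIWI lobe of a eukaryotic Argonaute, so this point mutant was presumably made as recombinant protein for structural or biochemical comparison with the wild type.
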