Features (pLannotate 1.2.2; 21 found; start..end, strand, type, name):
     12..467     +  rep_origin     f1 ori (sequence partly withheld): f1 bacteriophage origin of replication; arrow indicates direction of (+) strand synthesis
    494..551     +  promoter       AmpR promoter (fragment): bla
    560..1375    -  CDS            KanR: aminoglycoside phosphotransferase; aph(3')-Ia; confers resistance to kanamycin in bacteria or G418 (Geneticin®) in eukaryotes
   1497..2085    +  rep_origin     ori: high-copy-number ColE1/pMB1/pBR322/pUC origin of replication
   2271..2413    -  misc_feature   bom: basis of mobility region from pBR322
   2515..2706    -  CDS            rop: Rop protein, which maintains plasmids at low copy number; rop
   2723..3103    +  CDS            YPB1_ECOLX: Protein predicted: Swiss-Prot protein existence level 4. From Escherichia coli.
   3175..3466    -  CDS            TcR (fragment): tetracycline efflux protein; tet; confers resistance to tetracycline
   3481..3502    -  protein_bind   CAP binding site: CAP binding activates transcription in the presence of cAMP. E. coli catabolite activator protein
   3515..4597    -  CDS            lacI: lac repressor; lacI; The lac repressor binds to the lac operator to inhibit transcription in E. coli. This inhibition can be relieved by adding lactose or isopropyl-β-D-thiogalactopyranoside (IPTG).
   4598..4675    -  promoter       lacI promoter: lacI
   4683..4962    -  CDS            TcR (fragment): tetracycline efflux protein; tet; confers resistance to tetracycline
   4984..5002    +  promoter       T7 promoter: promoter for bacteriophage T7 RNA polymerase
   5003..5027    +  protein_bind   lac operator: The lac repressor binds to the lac operator to inhibit transcription in E. coli. This inhibition can be relieved by adding lactose or isopropyl-β-D-thiogalactopyranoside (IPTG). lac repressor encoded by lacI
   5042..5064    +  RBS            RBS: efficient ribosome binding site from bacteriophage T7 gene 10 (Olins and Rangwala, 1989)
   5074..6552    +  CDS            NusA: transcription elongation protein (N utilization substance protein A); nusA; highly soluble in E. coli
   6568..6585    +  CDS            7xHis (fragment): 6xHis affinity tag
   6592..6614    +  CDS            capTEV™ (fragment): composite tag for in vivo biotinylation, TEV protease cleavage, and 6xHis tagging
   7942..7959    +  CDS            9xHis (fragment): 9xHis affinity tag
   7969..8018    +  CDS            SET1 (fragment): solubility-enhancement tag derived from T7 phage gene 10B
   8026..8073    +  terminator     T7 terminator: transcription terminator for bacteriophage T7 RNA polymerase
>Addgene plasmid #146965 | pETM-60-NcQDE2 _506-938-H609W_M | depositor full sequence | sequence record 289412 | Full Sequence
TGGCGAATGGG
[124 nt withheld, positions 12-135]
C
[91 nt withheld, positions 137-227]
A
[49 nt withheld, positions 229-277]
CCTTTGACGTTGGAGTCCACGTTCTTT
[37 nt withheld, positions 305-341]
ACCCTATCTCGGTCTATTCTTTTGATTTATAAGGGATTTTGCCGATTTCGGCCTATTGGTTAAAAAATGA
GCTGATTTAACAAAAATTTAACGCGAATTTTAACAAAATATTAACGTTTACAATTTCAGGTGGCACTTTT
CGGGGAAATGTGCGCGGAACCCCTATTTGTTTATTTTTCTAAATACATTCAAATATGTATCCGCTCATGA
ATTAATTCTTAGAAAAACTCATCGAGCATCAAATGAAACTGCAATTTATTCATATCAGGATTATCAATAC
CATATTTTTGAAAAAGCCGTTTCTGTAATGAAGGAGAAAACTCACCGAGGCAGTTCCATAGGATGGCAAG
ATCCTGGTATCGGTCTGCGATTCCGACTCGTCCAACATCAATACAACCTATTAATTTCCCCTCGTCAAAA
ATAAGGTTATCAAGTGAGAAATCACCATGAGTGACGACTGAATCCGGTGAGAATGGCAAAAGTTTATGCA
TTTCTTTCCAGACTTGTTCAACAGGCCAGCCATTACGCTCGTCATCAAAATCACTCGCATCAACCAAACC
GTTATTCATTCGTGATTGCGCCTGAGCGAGACGAAATACGCGATCGCTGTTAAAAGGACAATTACAAACA
GGAATCGAATGCAACCGGCGCAGGAACACTGCCAGCGCATCAACAATATTTTCACCTGAATCAGGATATT
CTTCTAATACCTGGAATGCTGTTTTCCCGGGGATCGCAGTGGTGAGTAACCATGCATCATCAGGAGTACG
GATAAAATGCTTGATGGTCGGAAGAGGCATAAATTCCGTCAGCCAGTTTAGTCTGACCATCTCATCTGTA
ACATCATTGGCAACGCTACCTTTGCCATGTTTCAGAAACAACTCTGGCGCATCGGGCTTCCCATACAATC
GATAGATTGTCGCACCTGATTGCCCGACATTATCGCGAGCCCATTTATACCCATATAAATCAGCATCCAT
GTTGGAATTTAATCGCGGCCTAGAGCAAGACGTTTCCCGTTGAATATGGCTCATAACACCCCTTGTATTA
CTGTTTATGTAAGCAGACAGTTTTATTGTTCATGACCAAAATCCCTTAACGTGAGTTTTCGTTCCACTGA
GCGTCAGACCCCGTAGAAAAGATCAAAGGATCTTCTTGAGATCCTTTTTTTCTGCGCGTAATCTGCTGCT
TGCAAACAAAAAAACCACCGCTACCAGCGGTGGTTTGTTTGCCGGATCAAGAGCTACCAACTCTTTTTCC
GAAGGTAACTGGCTTCAGCAGAGCGCAGATACCAAATACTGTCCTTCTAGTGTAGCCGTAGTTAGGCCAC
CACTTCAAGAACTCTGTAGCACCGCCTACATACCTCGCTCTGCTAATCCTGTTACCAGTGGCTGCTGCCA
GTGGCGATAAGTCGTGTCTTACCGGGTTGGACTCAAGACGATAGTTACCGGATAAGGCGCAGCGGTCGGG
CTGAACGGGGGGTTCGTGCACACAGCCCAGCTTGGAGCGAACGACCTACACCGAACTGAGATACCTACAG
CGTGAGCTATGAGAAAGCGCCACGCTTCCCGAAGGGAGAAAGGCGGACAGGTATCCGGTAAGCGGCAGGG
TCGGAACAGGAGAGCGCACGAGGGAGCTTCCAGGGGGAAACGCCTGGTATCTTTATAGTCCTGTCGGGTT
TCGCCACCTCTGACTTGAGCGTCGATTTTTGTGATGCTCGTCAGGGGGGCGGAGCCTATGGAAAAACGCC
AGCAACGCGGCCTTTTTACGGTTCCTGGCCTTTTGCTGGCCTTTTGCTCACATGTTCTTTCCTGCGTTAT
CCCCTGATTCTGTGGATAACCGTATTACCGCCTTTGAGTGAGCTGATACCGCTCGCCGCAGCCGAACGAC
CGAGCGCAGCGAGTCAGTGAGCGAGGAAGCGGAAGAGCGCCTGATGCGGTATTTTCTCCTTACGCATCTG
TGCGGTATTTCACACCGCATATATGGTGCACTCTCAGTACAATCTGCTCTGATGCCGCATAGTTAAGCCA
GTATACACTCCGCTATCGCTACGTGACTGGGTCATGGCTGCGCCCCGACACCCGCCAACACCCGCTGACG
CGCCCTGACGGGCTTGTCTGCTCCCGGCATCCGCTTACAGACAAGCTGTGACCGTCTCCGGGAGCTGCAT
GTGTCAGAGGTTTTCACCGTCATCACCGAAACGCGCGAGGCAGCTGCGGTAAAGCTCATCAGCGTGGTCG
TGAAGCGATTCACAGATGTCTGCCTGTTCATCCGCGTCCAGCTCGTTGAGTTTCTCCAGAAGCGTTAATG
TCTGGCTTCTGATAAAGCGGGCCATGTTAAGGGCGGTTTTTTCCTGTTTGGTCACTGATGCCTCCGTGTA
AGGGGGATTTCTGTTCATGGGGGTAATGATACCGATGAAACGAGAGAGGATGCTCACGATACGGGTTACT
GATGATGAACATGCCCGGTTACTGGAACGTTGTGAGGGTAAACAACTGGCGGTATGGATGCGGCGGGACC
AGAGAAAAATCACTCAGGGTCAATGCCAGCGCTTCGTTAATACAGATGTAGGTGTTCCACAGGGTAGCCA
GCAGCATCCTGCGATGCAGATCCGGAACATAATGGTGCAGGGCGCTGACTTCCGCGTTTCCAGACTTTAC
GAAACACGGAAACCGAAGACCATTCATGTTGTTGCTCAGGTCGCAGACGTTTTGCAGCAGCAGTCGCTTC
ACGTTCGCTCGCGTATCGGTGATTCATTCTGCTAACCAGTAAGGCAACCCCGCCAGCCTAGCCGGGTCCT
CAACGACAGGAGCACGATCATGCGCACCCGTGGGGCCGCCATGCCGGCGATAATGGCCTGCTTCTCGCCG
AAACGTTTGGTGGCGGGACCAGTGACGAAGGCTTGAGCGAGGGCGTGCAAGATTCCGAATACCGCAAGCG
ACAGGCCGATCATCGTCGCGCTCCAGCGAAAGCGGTCCTCGCCGAAAATGACCCAGAGCGCTGCCGGCAC
CTGTCCTACGAGTTGCATGATAAAGAAGACAGTCATAAGTGCGGCGACGATAGTCATGCCCCGCGCCCAC
CGGAAGGAGCTGACTGGGTTGAAGGCTCTCAAGGGCATCGGTCGAGATCCCGGTGCCTAATGAGTGAGCT
AACTTACATTAATTGCGTTGCGCTCACTGCCCGCTTTCCAGTCGGGAAACCTGTCGTGCCAGCTGCATTA
ATGAATCGGCCAACGCGCGGGGAGAGGCGGTTTGCGTATTGGGCGCCAGGGTGGTTTTTCTTTTCACCAG
TGAGACGGGCAACAGCTGATTGCCCTTCACCGCCTGGCCCTGAGAGAGTTGCAGCAAGCGGTCCACGCTG
GTTTGCCCCAGCAGGCGAAAATCCTGTTTGATGGTGGTTAACGGCGGGATATAACATGAGCTGTCTTCGG
TATCGTCGTATCCCACTACCGAGATATCCGCACCAACGCGCAGCCCGGACTCGGTAATGGCGCGCATTGC
GCCCAGCGCCATCTGATCGTTGGCAACCAGCATCGCAGTGGGAACGATGCCCTCATTCAGCATTTGCATG
GTTTGTTGAAAACCGGACATGGCACTCCAGTCGCCTTCCCGTTCCGCTATCGGCTGAATTTGATTGCGAG
TGAGATATTTATGCCAGCCAGCCAGACGCAGACGCGCCGAGACAGAACTTAATGGGCCCGCTAACAGCGC
GATTTGCTGGTGACCCAATGCGACCAGATGCTCCACGCCCAGTCGCGTACCGTCTTCATGGGAGAAAATA
ATACTGTTGATGGGTGTCTGGTCAGAGACATCAAGAAATAACGCCGGAACATTAGTGCAGGCAGCTTCCA
CAGCAATGGCATCCTGGTCATCCAGCGGATAGTTAATGATCAGCCCACTGACGCGTTGCGCGAGAAGATT
GTGCACCGCCGCTTTACAGGCTTCGACGCCGCTTCGTTCTACCATCGACACCACCACGCTGGCACCCAGT
TGATCGGCGCGAGATTTAATCGCCGCGACAATTTGCGACGGCGCGTGCAGGGCCAGACTGGAGGTGGCAA
CGCCAATCAGCAACGACTGTTTGCCCGCCAGTTGTTGTGCCACGCGGTTGGGAATGTAATTCAGCTCCGC
CATCGCCGCTTCCACTTTTTCCCGCGTTTTCGCAGAAACGTGGCTGGCCTGGTTCACCACGCGGGAAACG
GTCTGATAAGAGACACCGGCATACTCTGCGACATCGTATAACGTTACTGGTTTCACATTCACCACCCTGA
ATTGACTCTCTTCCGGGCGCTATCATGCCATACCGCGAAAGGTTTTGCGCCATTCGATGGTGTCCGGGAT
CTCGACGCTCTCCCTTATGCGACTCCTGCATTAGGAAGCAGCCCAGTAGTAGGTTGAGGCCGTTGAGCAC
CGCCGCCGCAAGGAATGGTGCATGCAAGGAGATGGCGCCCAACAGTCCCCCGGCCACGGGGCCTGCCACC
ATACCCACGCCGAAACAAGCGCTCATGAGCCCGAAGTGGCGAGCCCGATCTTCCCCATCGGTGATGTCGG
CGATATAGGCGCCAGCAACCGCACCTGTGGCGCCGGTGATGCCGGCCACGATGCGTCCGGCGTAGAGGAT
CGAGATCTCGATCCCGCGAAATTAATACGACTCACTATAGGGGAATTGTGAGCGGATAACAATTCCCCTC
TAGAAATAATTTTGTTTAACTTTAAGAAGGAGATATACCATGAAAGAAATTTTGGCTGTAGTTGAAGCCG
TATCCAATGAAAAGGCGCTACCTCGCGAGAAGATTTTCGAAGCATTGGAAAGCGCGCTGGCGACAGCAAC
AAAGAAAAAATATGAACAAGAGATCGACGTCCGCGTACAGATCGATCGCAAAAGCGGTGATTTTGACACT
TTCCGTCGCTGGTTAGTTGTTGATGAAGTCACCCAGCCGACCAAGGAAATCACCCTTGAAGCCGCACGTT
ATGAAGATGAAAGCCTGAACCTGGGCGATTACGTTGAAGATCAGATTGAGTCTGTTACCTTTGACCGTAT
CACTACCCAGACGGCAAAACAGGTTATCGTGCAGAAAGTGCGTGAAGCCGAACGTGCGATGGTGGTTGAT
CAGTTCCGTGAACACGAAGGTGAAATCATCACCGGCGTGGTGAAAAAAGTAAACCGCGACAACATCTCTC
TGGATCTGGGCAACAACGCTGAAGCCGTGATCCTGCGCGAAGATATGCTGCCGCGTGAAAACTTCCGCCC
TGGCGACCGCGTTCGTGGCGTGCTCTATTCCGTTCGCCCGGAAGCGCGTGGCGCGCAACTGTTCGTCACT
CGTTCCAAGCCGGAAATGCTGATCGAACTGTTCCGTATTGAAGTGCCAGAAATCGGCGAAGAAGTGATTG
AAATTAAAGCAGCGGCTCGCGATCCGGGTTCTCGTGCGAAAATCGCGGTGAAAACCAACGATAAACGTAT
CGATCCGGTAGGTGCTTGCGTAGGTATGCGTGGCGCGCGTGTTCAGGCGGTGTCTACTGAACTGGGTGGC
GAGCGTATCGATATCGTCCTGTGGGATGATAACCCGGCGCAGTTCGTGATTAACGCAATGGCACCGGCAG
ACGTTGCTTCTATCGTGGTGGATGAAGATAAACACACTATGGACATCGCCGTTGAAGCCGGTAATCTGGC
GCAGGCGATTGGCCGTAACGGTCAGAACGTGCGTCTGGCTTCGCAACTGAGCGGTTGGGAACTCAACGTG
ATGACCGTTGACGACCTGCAAGCTAAGCATCAGGCGGAAGCGCACGCAGCGATCGACACCTTCACCAAAT
ATCTCGACATCGACGAAGACTTCGCGACTGTTCTGGTAGAAGAAGGCTTCTCGACGCTGGAAGAATTGGC
CTATGTGCCGATGAAAGAGCTGTTGGAAATCGAAGGCCTTGATGAGCCGACCGTTGAAGCACTGCGCGAG
CGTGCTAAAAATGCACTGGCCACCATTGCACAGGCCCAGGAAGAAAGCCTCGGTGATAACAAACCGGCTG
ACGATCTGCTGAACCTTGAAGGGGTAGATCGTGATTTGGCATTCAAACTGGCCGCCCGTGGCGTTTGTAC
GCTGGAAGATCTCGCCGAACAGGGCATTGATGATCTGGCTGATATCGAAGGGTTGACCGACGAAAAAGCC
GGAGCACTGATTATGGCTGCCCGTAATATTTGCTGGTTCGGTGACGAAGCGACTAGTGGTTCTGGTCATC
ACCATCACCATCACTCCGCGGGTGAGAATCTTTATTTTCAGGGCGCCATGGCAGTCAAGGTCGCCAGACC
TTGCCGCAAGATTGAGAAGTGGACATACTTGGAACTGAAGGGTTCCAAGGCAAACGAAGGGGTGCCGCAA
GCTATGACCGCTTTTGCCGAATTCTTGAACAGAACGGGCATCCCGATTAACCCCAGGTTCTCGCCGGGCA
TGAGCATGTCAGTTCCAGGGAGCGAAAAAGAGTTCTTTGCCAAAGTGAAGGAACTCATGAGCTCGCACCA
ATTTGTGGTGGTTCTTTTACCCAGAAAGGATGTTGCGATCTACAATATGGTGAAGCGGGCTGCCGATATC
ACATTTGGCGTTTGGACAGTCTGTTGTGTAGCCGAAAAGTTCCTTAGCACTAAGGGGCAGCTGGGGTATT
TTGCCAACGTCGGCCTCAAGGTCAACCTCAAGTTTGGCGGCACCAATCACAATATCAAGACGCCCATTCC
TTTGCTCGCCAAGGGGAAGACGATGGTGGTGGGCTATGATGTCACCCATCCGACCAATCTAGCGGCTGGA
CAATCGCCTGCATCGGCTCCCAGTATTGTCGGCCTGGTCTCAACCATCGACCAACACCTTGGACAATGGC
CTGCAATGGTTTGGAACAACCCGCACGGCCAGGAGTCCATGACGGAACAGTTTACGGACAAGTTCAAGAC
GCGTCTGGAACTATGGCGCAGCAATCCCGCAAACAACCGCAGTCTCCCCGAGAATATCCTGATTTTCCGC
GATGGCGTCTCCGAGGGACAGTTCCAGATGGTCATCAAGGACGAGCTACCCCTGGTTCGCGCCGCCTGCA
AGCTGGTGTATCCAGCTGGCAAGCTACCGCGTATTACGCTGATTGTCTCTGTCAAGCGCCACCAGACTCG
CTTCTTCCCAACGGACCCGAAGCATATTCACTTCAAGTCCAAGAGCCCCAAGGAGGGTACTGTGGTTGAC
CGCGGCGTGACCAACGTCCGCTATTGGGACTTCTTTTTGCAGGCGCACGCGTCGCTCCAGGGCACGGCCC
GCTCGGCTCACTACACAGTTCTGGTGGATGAGATTTTCAGGGCCGACTATGGAAACAAGGCGGCCGACAC
GCTGGAGCAGCTGACGCATGACATGTGTTATCTCTTTGGACGAGCCACCAAGGCTGTCAGTATCTGCCCG
CCTGCGTACTATGCCGACTTGGTGTGCGACCGGGCGCGTATCCATCAGAAGGAGCTCTTTGACGCCCTCG
ATGAAAACGATAGCGTTAAGACCGATGATTTCGCAAGATGGGGTAACTCCGGGGCTGTTCATCCCAACCT
TAGGAACTCCATGTACTATATCTAGGCGGCCGCACTCGAGCACCACCACCACCACCACTGAGATCCGGCT
GCTAACAAAGCCCGAAAGGAAGCTGAGTTGGCTGCTGCCACCGCTGAGCAATAACTAGCATAACCCCTTG
GGGCCTCTAAACGGGTCTTGAGGGGTTTTTTGCTGAAAGGAGGAACTATATCCGGAT
